>Addgene plasmid #124488 | hKCNB1 R312H | addgene full sequence | sequence record 251791 | Addgene NGS Result
GGCATTGATTATTGACTAGTTATTAATAGTAATCAATTACGGGGTCATTAGTTCATAGCCCATATATGGA
GTTCCGCGTTACATAACTTACGGTAAATGGCCCGCCTGGCTGACCGCCCAACGACCCCCGCCCATTGACG
TCAATAATGACGTATGTTCCCATAGTAACGCCAATAGGGACTTTCCATTGACGTCAATGGGTGGAGTATT
TACGGTAAACTGCCCACTTGGCAGTACATCAAGTGTATCATATGCCAAGTCCGCCCCCTATTGACGTCAA
TGACGGTAAATGGCCCGCCTGGCATTATGCCCAGTACATGACCTTACGGGACTTTCCTACTTGGCAGTAC
ATCTACGTATTAGTCATCGCTATTACCATGGTGATGCGGTTTTGGCAGTACACCAATGGGCGTGGATAGC
GGTTTGACTCACGGGGATTTCCAAGTCTCCACCCCATTGACGTCAATGGGAGTTTGTTTTGGCACCAAAA
TCAACGGGACTTTCCAAAATGTCGTAACAACTGCGATCGCCCGCCCCGTTGACGCAAATGGGCGGTAGGC
GTGTACGGTGGGAGGTCTATATAAGCAGAGCTCGTTTAGTGAACCGTCAGATCACTAGAAGCTTTATTGC
GGTAGTTTATCACAGTTAAATTGCTAACGCAGTCAGTGCTTCTGACACAACAGTCTCGAACTTAAGCTGC
AGTGACTCTCTTAAGGTAGCCTTGCAGAAGTTGGTCGTGAGGCACTGGGCAGGTAAGTATCAAGGTTACA
AGACAGGTTTAAGGAGACCAATAGAAACTGGGCTTGTCGAGACAGAGAAGACTCTTGCGTTTCTGATAGG
CACCTATTGGTCTTACTGACATCCACTTTGCCTTTCTCTCCACAGGTGTCCACTCCCAGTTCAATTACAG
CTCTTAAGGCTAGAGTACTTAATACGACTCACTATAGGCTAGCCTCGAGAGCTGAATTCCACCATGCCGG
CGGGCATGACGAAGCATGGCTCCCGCTCCACCAGCTCGCTGCCGCCCGAGCCCATGGAGATCGTGCGCAG
CAAGGCGTGCTCTCGGCGGGTCCGCCTCAACGTCGGGGGGCTGGCGCACGAGGTACTCTGGCGTACCCTG
GACCGCCTGCCCCGCACGCGGCTGGGCAAGCTCCGCGACTGCAACACGCACGACTCGCTGCTGGAGGTGT
GCGATGACTACAGCCTCGACGACAACGAGTACTTCTTTGACCGCCACCCGGGCGCCTTCACCTCCATCCT
CAACTTCTACCGCACTGGGCGACTGCACATGATGGAGGAGATGTGCGCGCTCAGCTTCAGCCAAGAGCTC
GACTACTGGGGCATCGACGAGATCTACCCGGAGTCCTGCTGCCAGGCCCGCTACCACCAGAAGAAAGAGC
AGATGAACGAGGAGCTCAAGCGTGAGGCCGAGACCCTACGGGAGCGGGAAGGCGAGGAGTTCGATAACAC
GTGCTGCGCAGAGAAGAGGAAAAAACTCTGGGACCTACTGGAGAAGCCCAATTCCTCTGTGGCTGCCAAG
ATCCTTGCCATAATTTCCATCATGTTCATCGTCCTCTCCACCATTGCCCTGTCCCTCAACACGCTGCCTG
AGCTACAGAGCCTCGATGAGTTCGGCCAGTCCACAGACAACCCCCAGCTGGCCCACGTGGAGGCCGTGTG
CATCGCATGGTTCACCATGGAGTACCTGCTGAGGTTCCTCTCCTCGCCCAAGAAGTGGAAGTTCTTCAAG
GGCCCACTCAATGCCATTGACTTGTTGGCCATTCTGCCATACTATGTCACCATTTTCCTCACCGAATCCA
ACAAGAGCGTGCTGCAATTCCAGAATGTCCGCCGCGTGGTCCAGATCTTCCGCATCATGCGAATTCTCCG
CATCCTTAAGCTTGCACACCACTCCACTGGCCTCCAGTCTCTGGGCTTCACTTTGCGGAGGAGCTACAAT
GAGTTGGGCTTGCTCATCCTCTTCCTTGCCATGGGCATTATGATCTTCTCCAGCCTTGTCTTCTTTGCTG
AGAAGGATGAGGACGACACCAAGTTCAAAAGCATCCCAGCCTCTTTCTGGTGGGCCACCATCACCATGAC
TACTGTTGGGTATGGAGACATCTACCCCAAGACTCTCCTGGGGAAAATTGTTGGGGGACTCTGCTGCATT
GCAGGAGTCCTGGTGATTGCTCTTCCCATCCCCATCATCGTCAATAACTTCTCTGAGTTCTATAAGGAGC
AGAAGAGACAGGAGAAAGCAATCAAACGGCGAGAGGCTCTGGAGAGAGCCAAGAGGAATGGCAGCATCGT
ATCCATGAACATGAAGGATGCTTTTGCCCGGAGCATTGAGATGATGGACATTGTGGTTGAGAAAAATGGG
GAGAATATGGGTAAGAAAGACAAAGTACAAGATAACCACTTGTCTCCTAACAAATGGAAATGGACAAAGA
GGACACTGTCTGAAACCAGCTCAAGTAAGTCCTTTGAAACCAAGGAACAGGGATCCCCTGAAAAAGCCAG
ATCGTCTTCTAGTCCTCAGCACCTGAACGTTCAGCAGTTGGAAGACATGTACAATAAGATGGCCAAGACC
CAATCCCAACCCATCCTCAATACCAAGGAGTCAGCAGCACAGAGCAAACCAAAGGAAGAACTTGAAATGG
AGAGTATCCCCAGCCCCGTAGCCCCTCTGCCCACTCGCACAGAAGGGGTCATTGACATGCGAAGTATGTC
AAGCATTGATAGTTTCATTAGCTGTGCCACAGACTTCCCTGAGGCCACCAGATTCTCCCACAGCCCTTTG
ACATCACTCCCCAGCAAGACTGGGGGCAGCACAGCCCCAGAAGTGGGCTGGCGGGGAGCTCTGGGTGCCA
GTGGTGGTAGGTTTGTGGAGGCCAACCCCAGCCCTGATGCCAGCCAGCACTCTAGTTTCTTCATCGAGAG
CCCCAAGAGTTCCATGAAAACTAACAACCCTTTGAAGCTCCGAGCACTTAAAGTCAACTTCATGGAGGGT
GACCCCAGTCCACTCCTCCCCGTTCTAGGGATGTACCATGACCCTCTCAGGAACCGGGGGAGTGCTGCGG
CTGCTGTCGCTGGACTGGAGTGTGCCACGCTTTTGGACAAGGCTGTGCTGAGCCCAGAGTCCTCCATCTA
CACCACAGCAAGTGCTAAGACACCCCCCCGGTCTCCTGAGAAACACACAGCAATAGCGTTCAACTTTGAG
GCGGGTGTCCACCAGTACATTGACGCAGACACAGATGATGAGGGACAGCTGCTCTACAGTGTGGACTCCA
GCCCCCCCAAAAGCCTCCCTGGGAGCACCAGTCCGAAGTTCAGCACGGGGACAAGATCGGAGAAAAACCA
CTTTGAAAGCTCCCCTTTACCCACCTCCCCTAAGTTCTTAAGGCAGAACTGTATTTACTCCACAGAAGCA
TTGACTGGAAAAGGCCCCAGTGGTCAGGAAAAGTGCAAACTTGAGAACCACATCTCCCCTGACGTCCGTG
TGTTGCCAGGGGGAGGAGCCCATGGAAGCACACGAGATCAGAGCATCGAATTCTACCCATACGATGTTCC
AGATTACGCTTAGGCGGCCGCTTCCCTTTAGTGAGGGTTAATGCTTCGAGCAGACATGATAAGATACATT
GATGAGTTTGGACAAACCACAACTAGAATGCAGTGAAAAAAATGCTTTATTTGTGAAATTTGTGATGCTA
TTGCTTTATTTGTAACCATTATAAGCTGCAATAAACAAGTTAACAACAACAATTGCATTCATTTTATGTT
TCAGGTTCAGGGGGAGATGTGGGAGGTTTTTTAAAGCAAGTAAAACCTCTACAAATGTGGTAAAATCCGA
TAAGGATCGATCCGGGCTGGCGTAATAGCGAAGAGGCCCGCACCGATCGCCCTTCCCAACAGTTGCGCAG
CCTGAATGGCGAATGG
[124 nt withheld, positions 3937-4060]
C
[91 nt withheld, positions 4062-4152]
A
[49 nt withheld, positions 4154-4202]
CCTTTGACGTTGGAGTCCACGTTCTTT
[37 nt withheld, positions 4230-4266]
ACCCTATCTCGGTCTATTCTTTTGATTTATAAGGGATTTTGCCGATTTCGGCCTATTGGTTAAAAAATGA
GCTGATTTAACAAAAATTTAACGCGAATTTTAACAAAATATTAACGCTTACAATTTCCTGATGCGGTATT
TTCTCCTTACGCATCTGTGCGGTATTTCACACCGCATACGCGGATCTGCGCAGCACCATGGCCTGAAATA
ACCTCTGAAAGAGGAACTTGGTTAGGTACCTTCTGAGGCGGAAAGAACCAGCTGTGGAATGTGTGTCAGT
TAGGGTGTGGAAAGTCCCCAGGCTCCCCAGCAGGCAGAAGTATGCAAAGCATGCATCTCAATTAGTCAGC
AACCAGGTGTGGAAAGTCCCCAGGCTCCCCAGCAGGCAGAAGTATGCAAAGCATGCATCTCAATTAGTCA
GCAACCATAGTCCCGCCCCTAACTCCGCCCATCCCGCCCCTAACTCCGCCCAGTTCCGCCCATTCTCCGC
CCCATGGCTGACTAATTTTTTTTATTTATGCAGAGGCCGAGGCCGCCTCGGCCTCTGAGCTATTCCAGAA
GTAGTGAGGAGGCTTTTTTGGAGGCCTAGGCTTTTGCAAAAAGCTTGATTCTTCTGACACAACAGTCTCG
AACTTAAGGCTAGAGCCACCATGATTGAACAAGATGGATTGCACGCAGGTTCTCCGGCCGCTTGGGTGGA
GAGGCTATTCGGCTATGACTGGGCACAACAGACAATCGGCTGCTCTGATGCCGCCGTGTTCCGGCTGTCA
GCGCAGGGGCGCCCGGTTCTTTTTGTCAAGACCGACCTGTCCGGTGCCCTGAATGAACTGCAGGACGAGG
CAGCGCGGCTATCGTGGCTGGCCACGACGGGCGTTCCTTGCGCAGCTGTGCTCGACGTTGTCACTGAAGC
GGGAAGGGACTGGCTGCTATTGGGCGAAGTGCCGGGGCAGGATCTCCTGTCATCTCACCTTGCTCCTGCC
GAGAAAGTATCCATCATGGCTGATGCAATGCGGCGGCTGCATACGCTTGATCCGGCTACCTGCCCATTCG
ACCACCAAGCGAAACATCGCATCGAGCGAGCACGTACTCGGATGGAAGCCGGTCTTGTCGATCAGGATGA
TCTGGACGAAGAGCATCAGGGGCTCGCGCCAGCCGAACTGTTCGCCAGGCTCAAGGCGCGCATGCCCGAC
GGCGAGGATCTCGTCGTGACCCATGGCGATGCCTGCTTGCCGAATATCATGGTGGAAAATGGCCGCTTTT
CTGGATTCATCGACTGTGGCCGGCTGGGTGTGGCGGACCGCTATCAGGACATAGCGTTGGCTACCCGTGA
TATTGCTGAAGAGCTTGGCGGCGAATGGGCTGACCGCTTCCTCGTGCTTTACGGTATCGCCGCTCCCGAT
TCGCAGCGCATCGCCTTCTATCGCCTTCTTGACGAGTTCTTCTGAGCGGGACTCTGGGGTTCGAAATGAC
CGACCAAGCGACGCCCAACCTGCCATCACGATGGCCGCAATAAAATATCTTTATTTTCATTACATCTGTG
TGTTGGTTTTTTGTGTGAATCGATAGCGATAAGGATCCGCGTATGGTGCACTCTCAGTACAATCTGCTCT
GATGCCGCATAGTTAAGCCAGCCCCGACACCCGCCAACACCCGCTGACGCGCCCTGACGGGCTTGTCTGC
TCCCGGCATCCGCTTACAGACAAGCTGTGACCGTCTCCGGGAGCTGCATGTGTCAGAGGTTTTCACCGTC
ATCACCGAAACGCGCGAGACGAAAGGGCCTCGTGATACGCCTATTTTTATAGGTTAATGTCATGATAATA
ATGGTTTCTTAGACGTCAGGTGGCACTTTTCGGGGAAATGTGCGCGGAACCCCTATTTGTTTATTTTTCT
AAATACATTCAAATATGTATCCGCTCATGAGACAATAACCCTGATAAATGCTTCAATAATATTGAAAAAG
GAAGAGTATGAGTATTCAACATTTCCGTGTCGCCCTTATTCCCTTTTTTGCGGCATTTTGCCTTCCTGTT
TTTGCTCACCCAGAAACGCTGGTGAAAGTAAAAGATGCTGAAGATCAGTTGGGTGCACGAGTGGGTTACA
TCGAACTGGATCTCAACAGCGGTAAGATCCTTGAGAGTTTTCGCCCCGAAGAACGTTTTCCAATGATGAG
CACTTTTAAAGTTCTGCTATGTGGCGCGGTATTATCCCGTATTGACGCCGGGCAAGAGCAACTCGGTCGC
CGCATACACTATTCTCAGAATGACTTGGTTGAGTACTCACCAGTCACAGAAAAGCATCTTACGGATGGCA
TGACAGTAAGAGAATTATGCAGTGCTGCCATAACCATGAGTGATAACACTGCGGCCAACTTACTTCTGAC
AACGATCGGAGGACCGAAGGAGCTAACCGCTTTTTTGCACAACATGGGGGATCATGTAACTCGCCTTGAT
CGTTGGGAACCGGAGCTGAATGAAGCCATACCAAACGACGAGCGTGACACCACGATGCCTGTAGCAATGG
CAACAACGTTGCGCAAACTATTAACTGGCGAACTACTTACTCTAGCTTCCCGGCAACAATTAATAGACTG
GATGGAGGCGGATAAAGTTGCAGGACCACTTCTGCGCTCGGCCCTTCCGGCTGGCTGGTTTATTGCTGAT
AAATCTGGAGCCGGTGAGCGTGGGTCTCGCGGTATCATTGCAGCACTGGGGCCAGATGGTAAGCCCTCCC
GTATCGTAGTTATCTACACGACGGGGAGTCAGGCAACTATGGATGAACGAAATAGACAGATCGCTGAGAT
AGGTGCCTCACTGATTAAGCATTGGTAACTGTCAGACCAAGTTTACTCATATATACTTTAGATTGATTTA
AAACTTCATTTTTAATTTAAAAGGATCTAGGTGAAGATCCTTTTTGATAATCTCATGACCAAAATCCCTT
AACGTGAGTTTTCGTTCCACTGAGCGTCAGACCCCGTAGAAAAGATCAAAGGATCTTCTTGAGATCCTTT
TTTTCTGCGCGTAATCTGCTGCTTGCAAACAAAAAAACCACCGCTACCAGCGGTGGTTTGTTTGCCGGAT
CAAGAGCTACCAACTCTTTTTCCGAAGGTAACTGGCTTCAGCAGAGCGCAGATACCAAATACTGTTCTTC
TAGTGTAGCCGTAGTTAGGCCACCACTTCAAGAACTCTGTAGCACCGCCTACATACCTCGCTCTGCTAAT
CCTGTTACCAGTGGCTGCTGCCAGTGGCGATAAGTCGTGTCTTACCGGGTTGGACTCAAGACGATAGTTA
CCGGATAAGGCGCAGCGGTCGGGCTGAACGGGGGGTTCGTGCACACAGCCCAGCTTGGAGCGAACGACCT
ACACCGAACTGAGATACCTACAGCGTGAGCTATGAGAAAGCGCCACGCTTCCCGAAGGGAGAAAGGCGGA
CAGGTATCCGGTAAGCGGCAGGGTCGGAACAGGAGAGCGCACGAGGGAGCTTCCAGGGGGAAACGCCTGG
TATCTTTATAGTCCTGTCGGGTTTCGCCACCTCTGACTTGAGCGTCGATTTTTGTGATGCTCGTCAGGGG
GGCGGAGCCTATGGAAAAACGCCAGCAACGCGGCCTTTTTACGGTTCCTGGCCTTTTGCTGGCCTTTTGC
TCACATGGCTCGACAGATCTTCAATATTGGCCATTAGCCATATTATTCATTGGTTATATAGCATAAATCA
ATATTGGCTATTGGCCATTGCATACGTTGTATCTATATCATAATATGTACATTTATATTGGCTCATGTCC
AATATGACCGCCATGTT
Features (pLannotate 1.2.2; 20 found; start..end, strand, type, name):
      3..380     +  enhancer       CMV enhancer: human cytomegalovirus immediate early enhancer
    381..592     +  promoter       CMV promoter: human cytomegalovirus (CMV) immediate early promoter
    753..885     +  intron         chimeric intron: chimera between introns from human β-globin and immunoglobulin heavy chain genes
    930..948     +  promoter       T7 promoter: promoter for bacteriophage T7 RNA polymerase
    974..3547    +  CDS            KCNB1: KCNB1_HUMAN - Experimental evidence at protein level: Swiss-Prot protein existence level 1. Voltage-gated potassium channel that mediates transmembrane potassium transport in excitable membranes, primarily in the brain, but also in the pancreas and cardiovascular system. Contributes to the regulation of the action potential (AP) repolarization, duration and frequency of repetitive AP firing in neurons, muscle cells and endocrine cells and plays a role in homeostatic attenuation of electrical excitability throughout the brain (PubMed:23161216). Plays also a role in the regulation of exocytosis
   3554..3582    +  CDS            3xHA (fragment): three tandem HA epitope tags
   3595..3612    -  promoter       T3 promoter (fragment): promoter for bacteriophage T3 RNA polymerase
   3630..3751    -  polyA_signal   SV40 poly(A) signal: SV40 polyadenylation signal
   3774..3842    -  CDS            large T antigen (fragment): large T antigen from SV40 (simian virus 40)
   3866..3933    +  CDS            lacZα (fragment): LacZα fragment of β-galactosidase; lacZ fragment
   3937..4365    +  rep_origin     f1 ori (sequence partly withheld): f1 bacteriophage origin of replication; arrow indicates direction of (+) strand synthesis
   4393..4444    -  misc_feature   bom (fragment): basis of mobility region from pBR322
   4509..4866    +  promoter       SV40 promoter: SV40 enhancer and early promoter
   4917..5708    +  CDS            neo: KKA2_KLEPN - Also known as kan, nptII. Experimental evidence at protein level: Swiss-Prot protein existence level 1. Resistance to kanamycin, neomycin, paromomycin, ribostamycin, butirosin and gentamicin B. From Klebsiella pneumoniae.
   5775..5823    +  polyA_signal   poly(A) signal: synthetic polyadenylation signal
   5843..5897    -  misc_feature   bom (fragment): basis of mobility region from pBR322
   5999..6034    -  CDS            rop (fragment): Rop protein, which maintains plasmids at low copy number; rop
   6129..6233    +  promoter       AmpR promoter: bla
   6234..7094    +  CDS            AmpR: β-lactamase; bla; confers resistance to ampicillin, carbenicillin, and related antibiotics
   7265..7853    +  rep_origin     ori: high-copy-number ColE1/pMB1/pBR322/pUC origin of replication
