[The description below was written by a language model from this plasmid's Addgene catalogue record and pLannotate feature annotations shown in this document.]
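Description:
hKCNB1 R312H is a mammalian expression plasmid of about 8.1 kb built on pHA-CIneo, a version of the pCI-neo vector modified to supply an HA epitope tag. It is propagated in E. coli through a high-copy ColE1/pUC-type origin and selected with ampicillin via the β-lactamase gene. An f1 origin is also present for single-stranded DNA production. For selection in mammalian cells, the backbone carries a neomycin phosphotransferase cassette driven by the SV40 enhancer/early promoter and terminated by a synthetic polyadenylation signal, which allows G418 selection of stable transfectants.

The payload is the human KCNB1 coding sequence, encoding the Kv2.1 voltage-gated potassium channel, with arginine 312 changed to histidine. The insert was cloned into an EcoRI site and is fused at its C-terminus to HA; the annotation detects this as a short fragment matching a 3xHA reference, consistent with a brief HA tag directly after the open reading frame. Expression is driven by the CMV immediate early enhancer and promoter, followed by a chimeric β-globin/immunoglobulin intron that promotes efficient mRNA processing, and transcripts end at an SV40 polyadenylation signal. A T7 promoter upstream of the insert permits in vitro transcription, and a partial T3 promoter lies downstream.

According to the record, R312H is a missense variant found in children with EOEE (early-onset epileptic encephalopathy). The associated work concerns complexes between integrin-α5 and wild-type or epilepsy-associated KCNB1 channels and their Ras and Akt signaling. The plasmid therefore suits expression of the mutant channel in mammalian cells, with the HA tag available for detection or immunoprecipitation.
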