Addgene plasmid #124488: hKCNB1 R312H
Purpose: missense mutation in children with EOEE. HA tagged in C-terminus, pCIneo vector
Depositing lab: Federico Sesti. Depositing organization: Rutgers, The State University of New Jersey. Publication: Complexes formed with integrin-alpha5 and KCNB1 potassium channel wild type or epilepsy-susceptibility variants modulate cellular plasticity via Ras and Akt signaling. Yu W, Shin MR, Sesti F. FASEB J. 2019 Dec;33(12):14680-14689. doi: 10.1096/fj.201901792R. Epub 2019 Nov 2. PubMed 31682765.
Backbone
  Vector backbone: pHA-CIneo (Promega’s pCI-neo vector modified with a HA-tag)
  Backbone manufacturer: promega
  Vector type: Mammalian Expression
Growth in bacteria
  Bacterial resistance: Ampicillin, 100 μg/mL
  Growth temperature: 37°C
  Growth strain: DH5alpha
  Copy number: Unknown
Gene/Insert
  Gene/Insert name: human KCNB1
  Species: H. sapiens (human)
  Insert size (bp): 2578
  Mutation: changed arginine 312 to histidine
  Entrez Gene: KCNB1 (a.k.a. DRK1, Kv2.1)
  Tag / fusion protein: HA (C terminal on insert)
  Cloning method: Restriction Enzyme; 5′ cloning site EcoRI (not destroyed); 3′ cloning site EcoRI (not destroyed)
  Sequencing primers: 5′ agctgaattccaccatgccggcgggcatgacg; 3′ TGGGTAGAATTCGATGCTCTGATCTCGTGTGCTTC
Terms and licenses: Academic/Nonprofit Terms; Industry Terms: Not Available to Industry
How to cite: hKCNB1 R312H was a gift from Federico Sesti (Addgene plasmid # 124488 ; http://n2t.net/addgene:124488 ; RRID:Addgene_124488)
